Addgene plasmid #144423: TFORF2947
Purpose: Lentiviral vector for overexpressing transcription factor ORFs with unique 24-bp barcodes. Barcodes facilitate identification of transcription factors in pooled screens.
Depositing lab: Feng Zhang. Depositing organization: Broad Institute. Publication: A transcription factor atlas of directed differentiation. Joung J, Ma S, Tay T, Geiger-Schuller KR, Kirchgatterer PC, Verdine VK, Guo B, Arias-Garcia MA, Allen WE, Singh A, Kuksenko O, Abudayyeh OO, Gootenberg JS, Fu Z, Macrae RK, Buenrostro JD, Regev A, Zhang F. Cell. 2023 Jan 5;186(1):209-229.e26. doi: 10.1016/j.cell.2022.11.026. PubMed 36608654.
Backbone
  Vector backbone: pLX_TRC317
  Backbone manufacturer: Broad Institute Genetic Perturbation Platform
  Backbone size w/o insert (bp): 8264
  Vector type: Mammalian Expression, Lentiviral
  Selectable markers: Puromycin
Growth in bacteria
  Bacterial resistance: Ampicillin, 100 μg/mL
  Growth temperature: 37°C
  Growth strain: NEB Stable
  Copy number: High Copy
Gene/Insert
  Gene/Insert name: HOXC8
  Species: H. sapiens (human)
  Insert size (bp): 932
  Entrez Gene: HOXC8 (a.k.a. HOX3, HOX3A)
  Promoter: EF1a
  Tag / fusion protein: V5 (C terminal on insert)
  Cloning method: Gateway Cloning
  Sequencing primers: 5′ GGGTGGAGACTGAAGTTAGGCCAG; 3′ CACATAGCGTAAAAGGAGCAACATAG
Resource information
  A portion of this plasmid was derived from a plasmid made by: Broad Institute Genetic Perturbation Platform
Terms and licenses: Academic/Nonprofit Terms; Industry Terms: Not Available to Industry
Depositor comments: NM_022658.3 Please test multiple small colonies in case of plasmid recombination. To make this collection available in a timely manner, a portion of this collection was not fully sequenced by Addgene. If an Addgene verified full plasmid sequence is not available, please contact us prior to placing an order to request the full sequence.
How to cite: TFORF2947 was a gift from Feng Zhang (Addgene plasmid # 144423 ; http://n2t.net/addgene:144423 ; RRID:Addgene_144423)
