[The description below was written by a language model from this plasmid's Addgene catalogue record and pLannotate feature annotations shown in this document.]
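Description:
TFORF2947 is a lentiviral mammalian expression plasmid built on the pLX_TRC317 backbone that carries the human transcription factor HOXC8 as a barcoded open reading frame. It belongs to a large collection of transcription factor overexpression constructs in which each ORF is paired with a unique 24-bp barcode, so that the factor delivered to a given cell can be identified by sequencing in pooled screens. The barcode is not annotated as a separate feature in the table. In bacteria the plasmid is maintained through a high-copy ColE1/pUC-type origin and selected with ampicillin via β-lactamase. An f1 origin and remnants of a lac/lacZα cloning region with T7 and T3 promoters are also present in the backbone. The depositor notes a risk of recombination, which is common for LTR-containing plasmids.

The viral portion has a third-generation, self-inactivating layout. An RSV promoter drives a truncated HIV-1 5' LTR, followed by the Ψ packaging signal, a gag fragment, the Rev response element and a cPPT/CTS, and the cassette ends in a ΔU3 3' LTR with an SV40 polyadenylation signal downstream. Within the transfer cassette, an SV40 early promoter drives puromycin N-acetyltransferase for selection of transduced cells. A separate EF-1α promoter drives the HOXC8 coding sequence, which is flanked by attB1 and attB2 sites left by Gateway cloning and fused at its C terminus to a V5 epitope tag for detection. A WPRE downstream enhances transcript stability and expression. The construct is intended for stable HOXC8 overexpression, for example in directed-differentiation screens.
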