Features (pLannotate 1.2.2; 34 found; start..end, strand, type, name):
      5..231     +  promoter       RSV promoter: Rous sarcoma virus enhancer/promoter
    232..412     +  LTR            5' LTR (truncated): truncated 5' long terminal repeat (LTR) from HIV-1
    459..584     +  misc_feature   HIV-1 Ψ: packaging signal of human immunodeficiency virus type 1
    568..931     +  CDS            HIV-1 gag (fragment): gag protein from human immunodeficiency virus 1; gag
   1077..1310    +  misc_feature   RRE: The Rev response element (RRE) of HIV-1 allows for Rev-dependent mRNA export from the nucleus to the cytoplasm.
   1687..1713    +  CDS            Rev (fragment): human immunodeficiency virus 1 (HIV-1) Rev protein; rev; enhances nuclear export of unspliced and incompletely spliced viral mRNAs
   1720..1743    +  promoter       SV40 promoter (fragment): SV40 early promoter
   1744..1815    +  promoter       SV40 promoter (fragment): SV40 enhancer and early promoter
   1839..1974    +  rep_origin     SV40 ori: SV40 origin of replication
   2020..2616    +  CDS            PuroR (fragment): puromycin N-acetyltransferase; pac from Streptomyces; confers resistance to puromycin
   2665..2782    +  misc_feature   cPPT/CTS: central polypurine tract and central termination sequence of HIV-1
   2847..2913    +  CDS            small t antigen (fragment): SV40 (simian virus 40) small t antigen
   2920..4098    +  promoter       EF-1α promoter: strong constitutive promoter for human elongation factor EF-1α
   4119..4136    +  protein_bind   attB1 (fragment): mutant version of attB; core recombination site for the Gateway® BP reaction BP Clonase™
   4142..4867    +  CDS            HOXC8: HXC8_HUMAN - Also known as HOX3A. Experimental evidence at protein level: Swiss-Prot protein existence level 1. Sequence-specific transcription factor which is part of a developmental regulatory system that provides cells with specific positional identities on the anterior-posterior axis. From Homo sapiens (Human).
   4869..4893    -  protein_bind   attB2: mutant version of attB; recombination site for the Gateway® BP reaction BP Clonase™
   4901..4942    +  CDS            V5 tag: epitope tag from simian virus 5
   4958..5011    +  promoter       U6 promoter (fragment): RNA polymerase III promoter for human U6 snRNA
   5053..5641    +  misc_feature   WPRE: woodchuck hepatitis virus posttranscriptional regulatory element
   5692..5711    +  misc_feature   cPPT/CTS (fragment): central polypurine tract and central termination sequence of HIV-1
   5713..5946    +  LTR            3' LTR (ΔU3): self-inactivating 3' long terminal repeat (LTR) from HIV-1
   6024..6145    +  polyA_signal   SV40 poly(A) signal: SV40 polyadenylation signal
   6185..6320    +  rep_origin     SV40 ori: SV40 origin of replication
   6341..6359    -  promoter       T7 promoter: promoter for bacteriophage T7 RNA polymerase
   6367..6522    +  CDS            lacZα (fragment): LacZα fragment of β-galactosidase; lacZ fragment
   6527..6955    +  rep_origin     f1 ori (sequence partly withheld): f1 bacteriophage origin of replication; arrow indicates direction of (+) strand synthesis
   7008..7112    +  promoter       AmpR promoter: bla
   7113..7973    +  CDS            AmpR: β-lactamase; bla; confers resistance to ampicillin, carbenicillin, and related antibiotics
   8144..8732    +  rep_origin     ori: high-copy-number ColE1/pMB1/pBR322/pUC origin of replication
   8915..9007    +  CDS            lacI (fragment): lac repressor; lacI; The lac repressor binds to the lac operator to inhibit transcription in E. coli. This inhibition can be relieved by adding lactose or isopropyl-β-D-thiogalactopyranoside (IPTG).
   9020..9041    +  protein_bind   CAP binding site: CAP binding activates transcription in the presence of cAMP. E. coli catabolite activator protein
   9056..9086    +  promoter       lac promoter: promoter for the E. coli lac operon
   9094..9110    +  protein_bind   lac operator: The lac repressor binds to the lac operator to inhibit transcription in E. coli. This inhibition can be relieved by adding lactose or isopropyl-β-D-thiogalactopyranoside (IPTG). lac repressor encoded by lacI
   9155..9173    +  promoter       T3 promoter: promoter for bacteriophage T3 RNA polymerase
>Addgene plasmid #144423 | TFORF2947 | addgene full sequence | sequence record 391593 | Addgene NGS Result
TTAATGTAGTCTTATGCAATACTCTTGTAGTCTTGCAACATGGTAACGATGAGTTAGCAACATGCCTTAC
AAGGAGAGAAAAAGCACCGTGCATGCCGATTGGTGGAAGTAAGGTGGTACGATCGTGCCTTATTAGGAAG
GCAACAGACGGGTCTGACATGGATTGGACGAACCACTGAATTGCCGCATTGCAGAGATATTGTATTTAAG
TGCCTAGCTCGATACATAAACGGGTCTCTCTGGTTAGACCAGATCTGAGCCTGGGAGCTCTCTGGCTAAC
TAGGGAACCCACTGCTTAAGCCTCAATAAAGCTTGCCTTGAGTGCTTCAAGTAGTGTGTGCCCGTCTGTT
GTGTGACTCTGGTAACTAGAGATCCCTCAGACCCTTTTAGTCAGTGTGGAAAATCTCTAGCAGTGGCGCC
CGAACAGGGACTTGAAAGCGAAAGGGAAACCAGAGGAGCTCTCTCGACGCAGGACTCGGCTTGCTGAAGC
GCGCACGGCAAGAGGCGAGGGGCGGCGACTGGTGAGTACGCCAAAAATTTTGACTAGCGGAGGCTAGAAG
GAGAGAGATGGGTGCGAGAGCGTCAGTATTAAGCGGGGGAGAATTAGATCGCGATGGGAAAAAATTCGGT
TAAGGCCAGGGGGAAAGAAAAAATATAAATTAAAACATATAGTATGGGCAAGCAGGGAGCTAGAACGATT
CGCAGTTAATCCTGGCCTGTTAGAAACATCAGAAGGCTGTAGACAAATACTGGGACAGCTACAACCATCC
CTTCAGACAGGATCAGAAGAACTTAGATCATTATATAATACAGTAGCAACCCTCTATTGTGTGCATCAAA
GGATAGAGATAAAAGACACCAAGGAAGCTTTAGACAAGATAGAGGAAGAGCAAAACAAAAGTAAGACCAC
CGCACAGCAAGCGGCCGCTGATCTTCAGACCTGGAGGAGGAGATATGAGGGACAATTGGAGAAGTGAATT
ATATAAATATAAAGTAGTAAAAATTGAACCATTAGGAGTAGCACCCACCAAGGCAAAGAGAAGAGTGGTG
CAGAGAGAAAAAAGAGCAGTGGGAATAGGAGCTTTGTTCCTTGGGTTCTTGGGAGCAGCAGGAAGCACTA
TGGGCGCAGCGTCAATGACGCTGACGGTACAGGCCAGACAATTATTGTCTGGTATAGTGCAGCAGCAGAA
CAATTTGCTGAGGGCTATTGAGGCGCAACAGCATCTGTTGCAACTCACAGTCTGGGGCATCAAGCAGCTC
CAGGCAAGAATCCTGGCTGTGGAAAGATACCTAAAGGATCAACAGCTCCTGGGGATTTGGGGTTGCTCTG
GAAAACTCATTTGCACCACTGCTGTGCCTTGGAATGCTAGTTGGAGTAATAAATCTCTGGAACAGATTTG
GAATCACACGACCTGGATGGAGTGGGACAGAGAAATTAACAATTACACAAGCTTAATACACTCCTTAATT
GAAGAATCGCAAAACCAGCAAGAAAAGAATGAACAAGAATTATTGGAATTAGATAAATGGGCAAGTTTGT
GGAATTGGTTTAACATAACAAATTGGCTGTGGTATATAAAATTATTCATAATGATAGTAGGAGGCTTGGT
AGGTTTAAGAATAGTTTTTGCTGTACTTTCTATAGTGAATAGAGTTAGGCAGGGATATTCACCATTATCG
TTTCAGACCCACCTCCCAACCCCGAGGGGACCCATGCATTGCATCTCAATTAGTCAGCAACCAGGTGTGG
AAAGTCCCCAGGCTCCCCAGCAGGCAGAAGTATGCAAAGCATGCGTCTCAATTAGTCAGCAACCATAGTC
CCGCCCCTAACTCCGCCCATCCCGCCCCTAACTCCGCCCAGTTCCGCCCATTCTCCGCCCCATGGCTGAC
TAATTTTTTTTATTTATGCAGAGGCCGAGGCCGCCTCGGCCTCTGAGCTATTCCAGAAGTAGTGAGGAGG
CTTTTTTGGAGGCCTAGGCTTTTGCAAAAAGCTTTCTAGAGGTACCACCGGAGCTTACCATGACCGAGTA
CAAGCCCACGGTGCGCCTCGCCACCCGCGACGACGTCCCCAGGGCCGTACGCACCCTCGCCGCCGCGTTC
GCCGACTACCCCGCCACGCGCCACACCGTCGATCCGGACCGCCACATCGAGCGGGTCACCGAGCTGCAAG
AACTCTTCCTCACGCGCGTCGGGCTCGACATCGGCAAGGTGTGGGTCGCGGACGACGGCGCCGCCGTGGC
GGTCTGGACCACGCCGGAGAGCGTCGAAGCGGGGGCGGTGTTCGCCGAGATCGGCCCGCGCATGGCCGAG
TTGAGCGGTTCCCGGCTGGCCGCGCAGCAACAGATGGAAGGCCTCCTGGCGCCGCACCGGCCCAAGGAGC
CCGCGTGGTTCCTGGCCACCGTCGGCGTCTCGCCCGACCACCAGGGCAAGGGTCTGGGCAGCGCCGTCGT
GCTCCCCGGAGTGGAGGCGGCCGAGCGCGCCGGGGTGCCCGCCTTCCTGGAGACCTCCGCGCCCCGCAAC
CTCCCCTTCTACGAGCGGCTCGGCTTCACCGTCACCGCCGACGTCGAGGTGCCCGAAGGACCGCGCACCT
GGTGCATGACCCGCAAGCCCGGTGCCAGTTAACGAATTCTAGATCTTGAGACAAATGGCAGTATTCATCC
ACAATTTTAAAAGAAAAGGGGGGATTGGGGGGTACAGTGCAGGGGAAAGAATAGTAGACATAATAGCAAC
AGACATACAAACTAAAGAATTACAAAAACAAATTACAAAAATTCAAAATTTTCGGGTTTATTACAGGGAC
AGCAGAGATCCACTTTGGCGCCGGCTCGAGGCCTGCAGGTGCAAAGATGGATAAAGTTTTAAACAGAGAG
GAATCTTTGCAGCTAATGGACCTTCTAGGTCTTGAAAGGAGTGGGAATTGGCTCCGGTGCCCGTCAGTGG
GCAGAGCGCACATCGCCCACAGTCCCCGAGAAGTTGGGGGGAGGGGTCGGCAATTGAACCGGTGCCTAGA
GAAGGTGGCGCGGGGTAAACTGGGAAAGTGATGTCGTGTACTGGCTCCGCCTTTTTCCCGAGGGTGGGGG
AGAACCGTATATAAGTGCAGTAGTCGCCGTGAACGTTCTTTTTCGCAACGGGTTTGCCGCCAGAACACAG
GTAAGTGCCGTGTGTGGTTCCCGCGGGCCTGGCCTCTTTACGGGTTATGGCCCTTGCGTGCCTTGAATTA
CTTCCACCTGGCTGCAGTACGTGATTCTTGATCCCGAGCTTCGGGTTGGAAGTGGGTGGGAGAGTTCGAG
GCCTTGCGCTTAAGGAGCCCCTTCGCCTCGTGCTTGAGTTGAGGCCTGGCCTGGGCGCTGGGGCCGCCGC
GTGCGAATCTGGTGGCACCTTCGCGCCTGTCTCGCTGCTTTCGATAAGTCTCTAGCCATTTAAAATTTTT
GATGACCTGCTGCGACGCTTTTTTTCTGGCAAGATAGTCTTGTAAATGCGGGCCAAGATCTGCACACTGG
TATTTCGGTTTTTGGGGCCGCGGGCGGCGACGGGGCCCGTGCGTCCCAGCGCACATGTTCGGCGAGGCGG
GGCCTGCGAGCGCGGCCACCGAGAATCGGACGGGGGTAGTCTCAAGCTGGCCGGCCTGCTCTGGTGCCTG
GCCTCGCGCCGCCGTGTATCGCCCCGCCCTGGGCGGCAAGGCTGGCCCGGTCGGCACCAGTTGCGTGAGC
GGAAAGATGGCCGCTTCCCGGCCCTGCTGCAGGGAGCTCAAAATGGAGGACGCGGCGCTCGGGAGAGCGG
GCGGGTGAGTCACCCACACAAAGGAAAAGGGCCTTTCCGTCCTCAGCCGTCGCTTCATGTGACTCCACGG
AGTACCGGGCGCCGTCCAGGCACCTCGATTAGTTCTCGAGCTTTTGGAGTACGTCGTCTTTAGGTTGGGG
GGAGGGGTTTTATGCGATGGAGTTTCCCCACACTGAGTGGGTGGAGACTGAAGTTAGGCCAGCTTGGCAC
TTGATGTAATTCTCCTTGGAATTTGCCCTTTTTGAGTTTGGATCTTGGTTCATTCTCAAGCCTCAGACAG
TGGTTCAAAGTTTTTTTCTTCCATTTCAGGTGTCGTGAGGCTAGCATCGATTGATCAACAAGTTTGTACA
AAAAAGTTGGCATGAGCTCCTACTTCGTCAACCCCCTGTTCTCCAAATACAAAGCCGGCGAGTCCCTGGA
ACCGGCCTATTACGACTGCCGGTTCCCTCAGAGCGTGGGCAGGAGCCATGCGCTGGTGTACGGGCCCGGC
GGCTCGGCGCCCGGCTTCCAGCACGCTTCGCACCACGTTCAAGACTTCTTCCACCACGGCACCTCCGGCA
TCTCCAACTCAGGCTACCAGCAGAACCCGTGCTCGCTTAGCTGCCACGGAGACGCCTCCAAATTCTATGG
CTACGAGGCGCTCCCCAGACAGTCCCTTTATGGGGCTCAGCAAGAGGCGAGCGTGGTGCAATATCCCGAC
TGTAAATCCTCCGCCAACACTAACAGTAGCGAAGGACAAGGCCACTTAAATCAAAACTCGTCTCCCAGCC
TCATGTTTCCATGGATGAGACCCCACGCTCCGGGGAGGCGCAGTGGACGGCAAACTTACAGCCGGTATCA
GACCTTGGAACTAGAAAAGGAGTTTCTCTTTAATCCTTATTTGACACGAAAACGTCGGATTGAAGTCTCT
CATGCCCTGGGACTGACCGAGAGACAAGTGAAGATCTGGTTCCAGAACCGAAGGATGAAGTGGAAAAAGG
AGAACAACAAGGATAAACTGCCGGGAGCCCGAGATGAGGAGAAGGTGGAGGAAGAAGGAAATGAGGAAGA
GGAGAAAGAAGAGGAGGAAAAGGAAGAAAACAAGGACTACCCAACTTTCTTGTACAAAGTGGTTGATATC
GGTAAGCCTATCCCTAACCCTCTCCTCGGTCTCGATTCTACGTAGTAATGAACTAGTCCGTAACTTGAAA
GTATTTCGATTTCTTGGCTTTATATATCTTGTGGAAAGGACGAGGACCGGGTTAAGGAATTTTGTTTACG
CGTTAAGTCGACAATCAACCTCTGGATTACAAAATTTGTGAAAGATTGACTGGTATTCTTAACTATGTTG
CTCCTTTTACGCTATGTGGATACGCTGCTTTAATGCCTTTGTATCATGCTATTGCTTCCCGTATGGCTTT
CATTTTCTCCTCCTTGTATAAATCCTGGTTGCTGTCTCTTTATGAGGAGTTGTGGCCCGTTGTCAGGCAA
CGTGGCGTGGTGTGCACTGTGTTTGCTGACGCAACCCCCACTGGTTGGGGCATTGCCACCACCTGTCAGC
TCCTTTCCGGGACTTTCGCTTTCCCCCTCCCTATTGCCACGGCGGAACTCATCGCCGCCTGCCTTGCCCG
CTGCTGGACAGGGGCTCGGCTGTTGGGCACTGACAATTCCGTGGTGTTGTCGGGGAAATCATCGTCCTTT
CCTTGGCTGCTCGCCTGTGTTGCCACCTGGATTCTGCGCGGGACGTCCTTCTGCTACGTCCCTTCGGCCC
TCAATCCAGCGGACCTTCCTTCCCGCGGCCTGCTGCCGGCTCTGCGGCCTCTTCCGCGTCTTCGCCTTCG
CCCTCAGACGAGTCGGATCTCCCTTTGGGCCGCCTCCCCGCGTCGACTTTAAGACCAATGACTTACAAGG
CAGCTGTAGATCTTAGCCACTTTTTAAAAGAAAAGGGGGGACTGGAAGGGCTAATTCACTCCCAACGAAG
ACAAGATCTGCTTTTTGCTTGTACTGGGTCTCTCTGGTTAGACCAGATCTGAGCCTGGGAGCTCTCTGGC
TAACTAGGGAACCCACTGCTTAAGCCTCAATAAAGCTTGCCTTGAGTGCTTCAAGTAGTGTGTGCCCGTC
TGTTGTGTGACTCTGGTAACTAGAGATCCCTCAGACCCTTTTAGTCAGTGTGGAAAATCTCTAGCAGTAC
GTATAGTAGTTCATGTCATCTTATTATTCAGTATTTATAACTTGCAAAGAAATGAATATCAGAGAGTGAG
AGGAACTTGTTTATTGCAGCTTATAATGGTTACAAATAAAGCAATAGCATCACAAATTTCACAAATAAAG
CATTTTTTTCACTGCATTCTAGTTGTGGTTTGTCCAAACTCATCAATGTATCTTATCATGTCTGGCTCTA
GCTATCCCGCCCCTAACTCCGCCCATCCCGCCCCTAACTCCGCCCAGTTCCGCCCATTCTCCGCCCCATG
GCTGACTAATTTTTTTTATTTATGCAGAGGCCGAGGCCGCCTCGGCCTCTGAGCTATTCCAGAAGTAGTG
AGGAGGCTTTTTTGGAGGCCTAGGGACGTACCCAATTCGCCCTATAGTGAGTCGTATTACGCGCGCTCAC
TGGCCGTCGTTTTACAACGTCGTGACTGGGAAAACCCTGGCGTTACCCAACTTAATCGCCTTGCAGCACA
TCCCCCTTTCGCCAGCTGGCGTAATAGCGAAGAGGCCCGCACCGATCGCCCTTCCCAACAGTTGCGCAGC
CTGAATGGCGAATGGG
[124 nt withheld, positions 6527-6650]
C
[91 nt withheld, positions 6652-6742]
A
[49 nt withheld, positions 6744-6792]
CCTTTGACGTTGGAGTCCACGTTCTTT
[37 nt withheld, positions 6820-6856]
ACCCTATCTCGGTCTATTCTTTTGATTTATAAGGGATTTTGCCGATTTCGGCCTATTGGTTAAAAAATGA
GCTGATTTAACAAAAATTTAACGCGAATTTTAACAAAATATTAACGCTTACAATTTAGGTGGCACTTTTC
GGGGAAATGTGCGCGGAACCCCTATTTGTTTATTTTTCTAAATACATTCAAATATGTATCCGCTCATGAG
ACAATAACCCTGATAAATGCTTCAATAATATTGAAAAAGGAAGAGTATGAGTATTCAACATTTCCGTGTC
GCCCTTATTCCCTTTTTTGCGGCATTTTGCCTTCCTGTTTTTGCTCACCCAGAAACGCTGGTGAAAGTAA
AAGATGCTGAAGATCAGTTGGGTGCACGAGTGGGTTACATCGAACTGGATCTCAACAGCGGTAAGATCCT
TGAGAGTTTTCGCCCCGAAGAACGTTTTCCAATGATGAGCACTTTTAAAGTTCTGCTATGTGGCGCGGTA
TTATCCCGTATTGACGCCGGGCAAGAGCAACTCGGTCGCCGCATACACTATTCTCAGAATGACTTGGTTG
AGTACTCACCAGTCACAGAAAAGCATCTTACGGATGGCATGACAGTAAGAGAATTATGCAGTGCTGCCAT
AACCATGAGTGATAACACTGCGGCCAACTTACTTCTGACAACGATCGGAGGACCGAAGGAGCTAACCGCT
TTTTTGCACAACATGGGGGATCATGTAACTCGCCTTGATCGTTGGGAACCGGAGCTGAATGAAGCCATAC
CAAACGACGAGCGTGACACCACGATGCCTGTAGCAATGGCAACAACGTTGCGCAAACTATTAACTGGCGA
ACTACTTACTCTAGCTTCCCGGCAACAATTAATAGACTGGATGGAGGCGGATAAAGTTGCAGGACCACTT
CTGCGCTCGGCCCTTCCGGCTGGCTGGTTTATTGCTGATAAATCTGGAGCCGGTGAGCGTGGGTCTCGCG
GTATCATTGCAGCACTGGGGCCAGATGGTAAGCCCTCCCGTATCGTAGTTATCTACACGACGGGGAGTCA
GGCAACTATGGATGAACGAAATAGACAGATCGCTGAGATAGGTGCCTCACTGATTAAGCATTGGTAACTG
TCAGACCAAGTTTACTCATATATACTTTAGATTGATTTAAAACTTCATTTTTAATTTAAAAGGATCTAGG
TGAAGATCCTTTTTGATAATCTCATGACCAAAATCCCTTAACGTGAGTTTTCGTTCCACTGAGCGTCAGA
CCCCGTAGAAAAGATCAAAGGATCTTCTTGAGATCCTTTTTTTCTGCGCGTAATCTGCTGCTTGCAAACA
AAAAAACCACCGCTACCAGCGGTGGTTTGTTTGCCGGATCAAGAGCTACCAACTCTTTTTCCGAAGGTAA
CTGGCTTCAGCAGAGCGCAGATACCAAATACTGTTCTTCTAGTGTAGCCGTAGTTAGGCCACCACTTCAA
GAACTCTGTAGCACCGCCTACATACCTCGCTCTGCTAATCCTGTTACCAGTGGCTGCTGCCAGTGGCGAT
AAGTCGTGTCTTACCGGGTTGGACTCAAGACGATAGTTACCGGATAAGGCGCAGCGGTCGGGCTGAACGG
GGGGTTCGTGCACACAGCCCAGCTTGGAGCGAACGACCTACACCGAACTGAGATACCTACAGCGTGAGCT
ATGAGAAAGCGCCACGCTTCCCGAAGGGAGAAAGGCGGACAGGTATCCGGTAAGCGGCAGGGTCGGAACA
GGAGAGCGCACGAGGGAGCTTCCAGGGGGAAACGCCTGGTATCTTTATAGTCCTGTCGGGTTTCGCCACC
TCTGACTTGAGCGTCGATTTTTGTGATGCTCGTCAGGGGGGCGGAGCCTATGGAAAAACGCCAGCAACGC
GGCCTTTTTACGGTTCCTGGCCTTTTGCTGGCCTTTTGCTCACATGTTCTTTCCTGCGTTATCCCCTGAT
TCTGTGGATAACCGTATTACCGCCTTTGAGTGAGCTGATACCGCTCGCCGCAGCCGAACGACCGAGCGCA
GCGAGTCAGTGAGCGAGGAAGCGGAAGAGCGCCCAATACGCAAACCGCCTCTCCCCGCGCGTTGGCCGAT
TCATTAATGCAGCTGGCACGACAGGTTTCCCGACTGGAAAGCGGGCAGTGAGCGCAACGCAATTAATGTG
AGTTAGCTCACTCATTAGGCACCCCAGGCTTTACACTTTATGCTTCCGGCTCGTATGTTGTGTGGAATTG
TGAGCGGATAACAATTTCACACAGGAAACAGCTATGACCATGATTACGCCAAGCGCGCAATTAACCCTCA
CTAAAGGGAACAAAAGCTGGAGCTGCAAGC
