>Addgene plasmid #144423 | TFORF2947 | depositor partial sequence | sequence record 285384 | Insert
ATCGATTGATCAACAAGTTTGTACAAAAAAGTTGGCATGAGCTCCTACTTCGTCAACCCCCTGTTCTCCA
AATACAAAGCCGGCGAGTCCCTGGAACCGGCCTATTACGACTGCCGGTTCCCTCAGAGCGTGGGCAGGAG
CCATGCGCTGGTGTACGGGCCCGGCGGCTCGGCGCCCGGCTTCCAGCACGCTTCGCACCACGTTCAAGAC
TTCTTCCACCACGGCACCTCCGGCATCTCCAACTCAGGCTACCAGCAGAACCCGTGCTCGCTTAGCTGCC
ACGGAGACGCCTCCAAATTCTATGGCTACGAGGCGCTCCCCAGACAGTCCCTTTATGGGGCTCAGCAAGA
GGCGAGCGTGGTGCAATATCCCGACTGTAAATCCTCCGCCAACACTAACAGTAGCGAAGGACAAGGCCAC
TTAAATCAAAACTCGTCTCCCAGCCTCATGTTTCCATGGATGAGACCCCACGCTCCGGGGAGGCGCAGTG
GACGGCAAACTTACAGCCGGTATCAGACCTTGGAACTAGAAAAGGAGTTTCTCTTTAATCCTTATTTGAC
ACGAAAACGTCGGATTGAAGTCTCTCATGCCCTGGGACTGACCGAGAGACAAGTGAAGATCTGGTTCCAG
AACCGAAGGATGAAGTGGAAAAAGGAGAACAACAAGGATAAACTGCCGGGAGCCCGAGATGAGGAGAAGG
TGGAGGAAGAAGGAAATGAGGAAGAGGAGAAAGAAGAGGAGGAAAAGGAAGAAAACAAGGACTACCCAAC
TTTCTTGTACAAAGTGGTTGATATCGGTAAGCCTATCCCTAACCCTCTCCTCGGTCTCGATTCTACGTAG
TAATGAACTAGTCCGTAACTTGAAAGTATTTCGATTTCTTGGCTTTATATATCTTGTGGAAAGGACGAGG
ACCGGGTTAAGGAATTTTGTTT
