>Addgene plasmid #144423 | TFORF2947 | depositor partial sequence | sequence record 285385 | Barcode
GGACCGGGTTAAGGAATTTTGTTT
